Addgene plasmid #161278: pDONR221-SLC32A1_STOP
Purpose: Gateway entry clone with codon-optimized ORF sequence for subcloning into custom expression vectors. Contains a STOP codon at the end of the codon-optimized ORF sequence.
Depositing lab: RESOLUTE Consortium & Giulio Superti-Furga. Depositing organization: CeMM Research Center for Molecular Medicine. Publication: The RESOLUTE consortium: unlocking SLC transporters for drug discovery. Superti-Furga G, Lackner D, Wiedmer T, Ingles-Prieto A, Barbosa B, Girardi E, Goldmann U, Gurtl B, Klavins K, Klimek C, Lindinger S, Lineiro-Retes E, Muller AC, Onstein S, Redinger G, Reil D, Sedlyarov V, Wolf G, Crawford M, Everley R, ... Steppan CM. Nat Rev Drug Discov. 2020 Jul;19(7):429-430. doi: 10.1038/d41573-020-00056-6. PubMed 32265506.
Backbone
  Vector backbone: pDONR221
  Backbone manufacturer: ThermoFisher Scientific
  Backbone size w/o insert (bp): 2550
  Vector type: Mammalian Expression
Growth in bacteria
  Bacterial resistance: Kanamycin, 50 μg/mL
  Growth temperature: 37°C
  Growth strain: NEB Stable
  Copy number: High Copy
Gene/Insert
  Gene/Insert name: SLC32A1 (alt name: VGAT, bA122O1.1, VIAAT)
  Species: H. sapiens (human)
  Insert size (bp): 1578
  Entrez Gene: SLC32A1 (a.k.a. DEE114, GEFSP12, VGAT, VIAAT, VIAAT GEFSP12)
  Cloning method: Gateway Cloning
  Sequencing primers: 5′ M13-fwd; 3′ M13-rev
Terms and licenses: Academic/Nonprofit Terms; Industry Terms
Depositor comments: This plasmid contains a STOP codon at the end of the codon-optimized ORF. For the version of this plasmid that does not contain a STOP codon, please see Addgene plasmid 132112 For more information on the full Resolute plasmid collection, please see www.addgene.org/depositor-collections/re-solute/. Please provide your feedback on this plasmid to the RESOLUTE consortium by filling out their RESOLUTE repository feedback form: https://forms.office.com/Pages/ResponsePage.aspx?id=0e05yklzmkS7rjFGQL4N7z4feCLQvEJAmVcOCM_u885UN1JJRko0Ukg4TVQwNTZLOUxPQVJWT1NHUCQlQCN0PWcu
How to cite: pDONR221-SLC32A1_STOP was a gift from RESOLUTE Consortium & Giulio Superti-Furga (Addgene plasmid # 161278 ; http://n2t.net/addgene:161278 ; RRID:Addgene_161278)
