[The description below was written by a language model from this plasmid's Addgene catalogue record and pLannotate feature annotations shown in this document.]
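Description:
pDONR221-SLC32A1_STOP is a Gateway entry clone built on the pDONR221 backbone, carrying a codon-optimized open reading frame for human SLC32A1, also known as VGAT or VIAAT, the vesicular transporter that loads GABA and glycine into synaptic vesicles. The sequenced plasmid is about 4.1 kb. It is maintained in E. coli through a high-copy ColE1/pUC-type origin and selected with kanamycin through an aminoglycoside phosphotransferase (KanR) gene. Although the catalogue lists the vector type as mammalian expression, the feature table shows no eukaryotic promoter or polyadenylation signal around the insert. The plasmid therefore serves as a shuttle for the ORF rather than an expression vector in its own right.

The roughly 1.6 kb coding sequence lies between attL1 and attL2, the recombination sites used by LR Clonase to move an insert directionally into any attR-containing destination vector. This version keeps a stop codon at the end of the ORF, so it suits untagged or N-terminally tagged expression. A sibling clone without the stop codon exists for C-terminal fusions. The rrnB T1 and T2 terminators upstream of the cassette shield the insert from read-through transcription in bacteria. A T7 promoter lies just outside attL2, pointing back towards the insert. The short lacI and lacZα fragments also annotated are backbone remnants with no evident functional role. M13 forward and reverse primer sites flank the cassette for sequence verification. The plasmid belongs to a large consortium collection of solute carrier ORFs, intended for subcloning into custom expression vectors for transporter research and drug discovery.
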