Features (pLannotate 1.2.2; 10 found; start..end, strand, type, name):
      1..100     +  protein_bind   attL1: mutant version of attL; recombination site for the Gateway® LR reaction LR Clonase™
    106..1680    +  CDS            SLC32A1: VIAAT_HUMAN - Also known as VGAT, VIAAT. Experimental evidence at transcript level: Swiss-Prot protein existence level 2. Involved in the uptake of GABA and glycine into the synaptic vesicles. From Homo sapiens (Human).
   1685..1784    -  protein_bind   attL2: mutant version of attL; recombination site for the Gateway® LR reaction LR Clonase™
   1802..1820    -  promoter       T7 promoter: promoter for bacteriophage T7 RNA polymerase
   1954..2763    +  CDS            KanR: aminoglycoside phosphotransferase; aph(3')-Ia; confers resistance to kanamycin in bacteria or G418 (Geneticin®) in eukaryotes
   2910..3498    +  rep_origin     ori: high-copy-number ColE1/pMB1/pBR322/pUC origin of replication
   3681..3773    +  CDS            lacI (fragment): lac repressor; lacI; The lac repressor binds to the lac operator to inhibit transcription in E. coli. This inhibition can be relieved by adding lactose or isopropyl-β-D-thiogalactopyranoside (IPTG).
   3828..3855    -  terminator     rrnB T2 terminator: transcription terminator T2 from the E. coli rrnB gene
   3987..4030    +  terminator     rrnB T1 terminator: Escherichia coli rrnB; transcription terminator T1 from the E. coli rrnB gene
   4077..4113    -  CDS            lacZα (fragment): LacZα fragment of β-galactosidase; lacZ fragment
>Addgene plasmid #161278 | pDONR221-SLC32A1_STOP | addgene full sequence | sequence record 373017 | Addgene NGS Result
CAAATAATGATTTTATTTTGACTGATAGTGACCTGTTCGTTGCAACACATTGATGAGCAATGCTTTTTTA
TAATGCCAACTTTGTACAAAAAAGCAGGCTCCACCATGGCCACACTGCTGAGGTCTAAGCTGAGCAACGT
GGCCACCAGCGTGTCCAATAAGTCTCAGGCCAAGATGAGCGGCATGTTCGCCCGCATGGGCTTTCAGGCA
GCAACAGACGAGGAGGCAGTGGGATTCGCACACTGCGACGATCTGGACTTTGAGCACCGGCAGGGCCTGC
AGATGGATATCCTGAAGGCCGAGGGCGAGCCATGTGGCGACGAGGGAGCAGAGGCACCAGTGGAGGGCGA
TATCCACTACCAGAGAGGATCCGGAGCACCACTGCCACCTTCTGGCAGCAAGGACCAAGTGGGAGGAGGA
GGAGAGTTCGGAGGCCACGATAAGCCTAAGATCACAGCCTGGGAGGCCGGCTGGAACGTGACCAATGCCA
TCCAGGGCATGTTTGTGCTGGGACTGCCATACGCAATCCTGCACGGAGGCTATCTGGGCCTGTTCCTGAT
CATCTTTGCCGCCGTGGTGTGCTGTTACACCGGCAAGATCCTGATCGCCTGCCTGTATGAGGAGAACGAG
GACGGCGAGGTGGTGCGGGTGAGAGATAGCTATGTGGCCATCGCCAACGCCTGCTGTGCACCTAGGTTCC
CAACACTGGGAGGAAGGGTGGTGAATGTGGCACAGATCATCGAGCTGGTCATGACCTGCATCCTGTACGT
GGTGGTGAGCGGCAACCTGATGTATAATTCCTTCCCAGGACTGCCCGTGAGCCAGAAGTCCTGGTCTATC
ATCGCCACAGCCGTGCTGCTGCCCTGTGCCTTTCTGAAGAACCTGAAGGCCGTGTCCAAGTTCTCTCTGC
TGTGCACCCTGGCCCACTTTGTGATCAATATCCTGGTCATCGCCTACTGTCTGTCTAGGGCAAGGGACTG
GGCATGGGAGAAGGTGAAGTTCTATATCGATGTGAAGAAGTTTCCTATCAGCATCGGCATCATCGTGTTC
AGCTACACATCCCAGATCTTTCTGCCTTCTCTGGAGGGCAACATGCAGCAGCCAAGCGAGTTCCACTGCA
TGATGAATTGGACCCACATCGCAGCATGCGTGCTGAAGGGACTGTTTGCACTGGTGGCATACCTGACCTG
GGCAGACGAGACAAAGGAAGTGATCACCGATAACCTGCCTGGCAGCATCAGGGCCGTGGTGAATATCTTC
CTGGTGGCCAAGGCCCTGCTGTCCTATCCACTGCCCTTCTTTGCCGCCGTGGAGGTGCTGGAGAAGTCCC
TGTTCCAGGAGGGCTCTCGCGCCTTCTTTCCAGCATGCTACAGCGGCGATGGCCGGCTGAAGTCCTGGGG
ACTGACACTGAGATGTGCCCTGGTGGTGTTCACCCTGCTGATGGCCATCTATGTGCCACACTTTGCACTG
CTGATGGGACTGACCGGATCCCTGACAGGAGCAGGACTGTGCTTCCTGCTGCCCTCTCTGTTTCACCTGC
GGCTGCTGTGGAGAAAGCTGCTGTGGCACCAGGTGTTCTTTGACGTGGCCATCTTCGTGATCGGCGGCAT
CTGTAGCGTGTCCGGCTTTGTGCACTCCCTGGAGGGCCTGATCGAGGCCTACCGGACCAATGCCGAGGAT
TAAGACCCAGCTTTCTTGTACAAAGTTGGCATTATAAGAAAGCATTGCTTATCAATTTGTTGCAACGAAC
AGGTCACTATCAGTCAAAATAAAATCATTATTTGCCATCCAGCTGATATCCCCTATAGTGAGTCGTATTA
CATGGTCATAGCTGTTTCCTGGCAGCTCTGGCCCGTGTCTCAAAATCTCTGATGTTACATTGCACAAGAT
AAAAATATATCATCATGAACAATAAAACTGTCTGCTTACATAAACAGTAATACAAGGGGTGTTATGAGCC
ATATTCAACGGGAAACGTCGAGGCCGCGATTAAATTCCAACATGGATGCTGATTTATATGGGTATAAATG
GGCTCGCGATAATGTCGGGCAATCAGGTGCGACAATCTATCGCTTGTATGGGAAGCCCGATGCGCCAGAG
TTGTTTCTGAAACATGGCAAAGGTAGCGTTGCCAATGATGTTACAGATGAGATGGTCAGACTAAACTGGC
TGACGGAATTTATGCCTCTTCCGACCATCAAGCATTTTATCCGTACTCCTGATGATGCATGGTTACTCAC
CACTGCGATCCCCGGAAAAACAGCATTCCAGGTATTAGAAGAATATCCTGATTCAGGTGAAAATATTGTT
GATGCGCTGGCAGTGTTCCTGCGCCGGTTGCATTCGATTCCTGTTTGTAATTGTCCTTTTAACAGCGATC
GCGTATTTCGTCTCGCTCAGGCGCAATCACGAATGAATAACGGTTTGGTTGATGCGAGTGATTTTGATGA
CGAGCGTAATGGCTGGCCTGTTGAACAAGTCTGGAAAGAAATGCATAAACTTTTGCCATTCTCACCGGAT
TCAGTCGTCACTCATGGTGATTTCTCACTTGATAACCTTATTTTTGACGAGGGGAAATTAATAGGTTGTA
TTGATGTTGGACGAGTCGGAATCGCAGACCGATACCAGGATCTTGCCATCCTATGGAACTGCCTCGGTGA
GTTTTCTCCTTCATTACAGAAACGGCTTTTTCAAAAATATGGTATTGATAATCCTGATATGAATAAATTG
CAGTTTCATTTGATGCTCGATGAGTTTTTCTAATCAGAATTGGTTAATTGGTTGTAACACTGGCAGAGCA
TTACGCTGACTTGACGGGACGGCGCAAGCTCATGACCAAAATCCCTTAACGTGAGTTACGCGTCGTTCCA
CTGAGCGTCAGACCCCGTAGAAAAGATCAAAGGATCTTCTTGAGATCCTTTTTTTCTGCGCGTAATCTGC
TGCTTGCAAACAAAAAAACCACCGCTACCAGCGGTGGTTTGTTTGCCGGATCAAGAGCTACCAACTCTTT
TTCCGAAGGTAACTGGCTTCAGCAGAGCGCAGATACCAAATACTGTTCTTCTAGTGTAGCCGTAGTTAGG
CCACCACTTCAAGAACTCTGTAGCACCGCCTACATACCTCGCTCTGCTAATCCTGTTACCAGTGGCTGCT
GCCAGTGGCGATAAGTCGTGTCTTACCGGGTTGGACTCAAGACGATAGTTACCGGATAAGGCGCAGCGGT
CGGGCTGAACGGGGGGTTCGTGCACACAGCCCAGCTTGGAGCGAACGACCTACACCGAACTGAGATACCT
ACAGCGTGAGCTATGAGAAAGCGCCACGCTTCCCGAAGGGAGAAAGGCGGACAGGTATCCGGTAAGCGGC
AGGGTCGGAACAGGAGAGCGCACGAGGGAGCTTCCAGGGGGAAACGCCTGGTATCTTTATAGTCCTGTCG
GGTTTCGCCACCTCTGACTTGAGCGTCGATTTTTGTGATGCTCGTCAGGGGGGCGGAGCCTATGGAAAAA
CGCCAGCAACGCGGCCTTTTTACGGTTCCTGGCCTTTTGCTGGCCTTTTGCTCACATGTTCTTTCCTGCG
TTATCCCCTGATTCTGTGGATAACCGTATTACCGCCTTTGAGTGAGCTGATACCGCTCGCCGCAGCCGAA
CGACCGAGCGCAGCGAGTCAGTGAGCGAGGAAGCGGAAGAGCGCCCAATACGCAAACCGCCTCTCCCCGC
GCGTTGGCCGATTCATTAATGCAGCTGGCACGACAGGTTTCCCGACTGGAAAGCGGGCAGTGAGCGCAAC
GCAATTAATACGCGTACCGCTAGCCAGGAAGAGTTTGTAGAAACGCAAAAAGGCCATCCGTCAGGATGGC
CTTCTGCTTAGTTTGATGCCTGGCAGTTTATGGCGGGCGTCCTGCCCGCCACCCTCCGGGCCGTTGCTTC
ACAACGTTCAAATCCGCTCCCGGCGGATTTGTCCTACTCAGGAGAGCGTTCACCGACAAACAACAGATAA
AACGAAAGGCCCAGTCTTCCGACTGAGCCTTTCGTTTTATTTGATGCCTGGCAGTTCCCTACTCTCGCGT
TAACGCTAGCATGGATGTTTTCCCAGTCACGACGTTGTAAAACGACGGCCAGTCTTAAGCTCGGGCCC
