>Addgene plasmid #161278 | pDONR221-SLC32A1_STOP | depositor partial sequence | sequence record 312491 | Codon-optimized ORF of SLC32A1
ATGGCCACACTGCTGAGGTCTAAGCTGAGCAACGTGGCCACCAGCGTGTCCAATAAGTCTCAGGCCAAGA
TGAGCGGCATGTTCGCCCGCATGGGCTTTCAGGCAGCAACAGACGAGGAGGCAGTGGGATTCGCACACTG
CGACGATCTGGACTTTGAGCACCGGCAGGGCCTGCAGATGGATATCCTGAAGGCCGAGGGCGAGCCATGT
GGCGACGAGGGAGCAGAGGCACCAGTGGAGGGCGATATCCACTACCAGAGAGGATCCGGAGCACCACTGC
CACCTTCTGGCAGCAAGGACCAAGTGGGAGGAGGAGGAGAGTTCGGAGGCCACGATAAGCCTAAGATCAC
AGCCTGGGAGGCCGGCTGGAACGTGACCAATGCCATCCAGGGCATGTTTGTGCTGGGACTGCCATACGCA
ATCCTGCACGGAGGCTATCTGGGCCTGTTCCTGATCATCTTTGCCGCCGTGGTGTGCTGTTACACCGGCA
AGATCCTGATCGCCTGCCTGTATGAGGAGAACGAGGACGGCGAGGTGGTGCGGGTGAGAGATAGCTATGT
GGCCATCGCCAACGCCTGCTGTGCACCTAGGTTCCCAACACTGGGAGGAAGGGTGGTGAATGTGGCACAG
ATCATCGAGCTGGTCATGACCTGCATCCTGTACGTGGTGGTGAGCGGCAACCTGATGTATAATTCCTTCC
CAGGACTGCCCGTGAGCCAGAAGTCCTGGTCTATCATCGCCACAGCCGTGCTGCTGCCCTGTGCCTTTCT
GAAGAACCTGAAGGCCGTGTCCAAGTTCTCTCTGCTGTGCACCCTGGCCCACTTTGTGATCAATATCCTG
GTCATCGCCTACTGTCTGTCTAGGGCAAGGGACTGGGCATGGGAGAAGGTGAAGTTCTATATCGATGTGA
AGAAGTTTCCTATCAGCATCGGCATCATCGTGTTCAGCTACACATCCCAGATCTTTCTGCCTTCTCTGGA
GGGCAACATGCAGCAGCCAAGCGAGTTCCACTGCATGATGAATTGGACCCACATCGCAGCATGCGTGCTG
AAGGGACTGTTTGCACTGGTGGCATACCTGACCTGGGCAGACGAGACAAAGGAAGTGATCACCGATAACC
TGCCTGGCAGCATCAGGGCCGTGGTGAATATCTTCCTGGTGGCCAAGGCCCTGCTGTCCTATCCACTGCC
CTTCTTTGCCGCCGTGGAGGTGCTGGAGAAGTCCCTGTTCCAGGAGGGCTCTCGCGCCTTCTTTCCAGCA
TGCTACAGCGGCGATGGCCGGCTGAAGTCCTGGGGACTGACACTGAGATGTGCCCTGGTGGTGTTCACCC
TGCTGATGGCCATCTATGTGCCACACTTTGCACTGCTGATGGGACTGACCGGATCCCTGACAGGAGCAGG
ACTGTGCTTCCTGCTGCCCTCTCTGTTTCACCTGCGGCTGCTGTGGAGAAAGCTGCTGTGGCACCAGGTG
TTCTTTGACGTGGCCATCTTCGTGATCGGCGGCATCTGTAGCGTGTCCGGCTTTGTGCACTCCCTGGAGG
GCCTGATCGAGGCCTACCGGACCAATGCCGAGGATTAA
